Addgene plasmid #17696: pNTPTP alpha
Depositing lab: Xinmin Zheng. Depositing organization: Cornell University. Publication: A phosphotyrosine displacement mechanism for activation of Src by PTPalpha. Zheng XM, Resnick RJ, Shalloway D. EMBO J. 2000 Mar 1. 19(5):964-78. 10.1093/emboj/19.5.964 PubMed 10698938.
Backbone
  Vector backbone: pTet-splice
  Backbone manufacturer: Invitrogen
  Backbone size w/o insert (bp): 5178
  Vector type: Mammalian Expression
Growth in bacteria
  Bacterial resistance: Ampicillin, 100 μg/mL
  Growth temperature: 37°C
  Growth strain: DH5alpha
  Copy number: Low Copy
Gene/Insert
  Gene/Insert name: PTPalpha (alt names: receptor protein tyrosine phosphatase alpha; RPTPalpha)
  Species: H. sapiens (human)
  Insert size (bp): 2379
  Entrez Gene: PTPRA (a.k.a. HEPTP, HLPR, HPTPA, HPTPalpha, LRP, PTPA, PTPRL2, R-PTP-alpha, RPTPA)
  Cloning method: Restriction Enzyme; 5′ cloning site HindIII (unknown if destroyed); 3′ cloning site HindIII (unknown if destroyed)
  Sequencing primers: 5′ LNCX
Terms and licenses: Academic/Nonprofit Terms; Industry Terms: Not Available to Industry
Depositor comments: See article for cloning details. The plasmid contains a CMV promoter under control of regulatory sequences from the tet operon such that, when cotransfected with the transactivator pTet-tTAk, it expresses protein only in the absence of doxycycline.
How to cite: pNTPTP alpha was a gift from Xinmin Zheng (Addgene plasmid # 17696 ; http://n2t.net/addgene:17696 ; RRID:Addgene_17696)
