[The description below was written by a language model from this plasmid's Addgene catalogue record.]
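Description:
pNTPTP alpha is a mammalian expression plasmid built on the pTet-splice backbone (about 5.2 kb without insert) that places human receptor protein tyrosine phosphatase alpha (PTPalpha, gene PTPRA) under tetracycline-regulated control. It is propagated in E. coli under ampicillin selection and is recorded as a low-copy plasmid. The record does not list the bacterial origin of replication or any mammalian selection marker, and no feature table is provided, so the detailed layout of the vector cannot be described beyond the catalogue fields.

The insert is roughly 2.4 kb and was cloned by restriction digestion into a HindIII site at both ends, so orientation is not enforced by the cloning sites themselves. Whether those sites survive is not recorded. No epitope tags or fusion partners are listed. Expression is driven by a CMV promoter placed under the control of regulatory sequences from the tet operon. This is a Tet-Off arrangement: the promoter needs a tetracycline-controlled transactivator, supplied in trans by cotransfecting the companion plasmid pTet-tTAk. The transactivator binds the tet operator sequences only when doxycycline is absent, so PTPalpha is produced when the drug is withheld and is shut off when it is added.

The plasmid therefore allows switchable expression of PTPalpha in cultured mammalian cells. The associated publication concerns a phosphotyrosine displacement mechanism by which PTPalpha activates the Src kinase, which indicates the construct was used to study the effects of this phosphatase on Src regulation. Further cloning details are referred to that article rather than given in the record.
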