>Addgene plasmid #17696 | pNTPTP alpha | addgene partial sequence | sequence record 23602 | 17696 with LNCX
AGCGGGACANCCGCTGTTTTGACCTCCATAGAAGACACCGGGACCGATCCAGCCTCCGCGGCCCCGAATT
CGAGCTCGGTACCCGGGGATCCTCTAGAGTCGAGGTCGACGGTATCGATAAGCTTGGCCACCATGGATTC
CTGGTTCATTCTTGTTCTGCTCGGCAGTGGTCTGATATGTGTCAGTGCCAACAATGCTACCACAGTTGCA
CCTTCTGTAGGAATTACAAGATTAATTAACTCATCAACGGCAGAACCAGTTAAAGAAGAGGCCAAAACTT
CAAATCCAACTTCTTCACTAACTTCTCTTTCTGTGGCACCAACATTCAGCCCAAATATAACTCTGGGACC
CACCTATTTAACCACTGTCAATTCTTCAGACTCTGACAATGGGACCACAAGAACAGCAAGCACCAATTCT
ATAGGCATTACAATTTCACCAAATGGAACGTGGCTTCCAGATAACCAGTTCACGGATGCCAGAACAGAAC
CCTGGGAGGGGAATTCCAGCACCGCAGCAACCACTCCAGAAACTTTCCCTCCTTCAGATGAGACACCAAT
TATTGCGGTGATGGTGGCCCTGTCCTCTCTGCTAGTGATCGTGTTTATTATCATAGTTTTGTACATGTTA
AGGTTTAAGAAATACAAGCAAGCTGGGAGCCATTCCAATTCTTTCCGCTTATCCAACGGCCGCACTGAGG
ATGTGGAGCCCCAGAGTGTGCCACTTCTGGCCAGATCCCCAAGCACCAACAGGAAATACCCACCCCTGCC
GGGA
